>Addgene plasmid #223072 | pCMV-T7-SpCas9(MRRCQR)-P2A-EGFP (RAS2823) | addgene full sequence | sequence record 447672 | Addgene NGS Result
TGTCGTGCCAGCTGCATTAATGAATCGGCCAACGCGCGGGGAGAGGCGGTTTGCGTATTGGGCGCTCTTC
CGCTTCCTCGCTCACTGACTCGCTGCGCTCGGTCGTTCGGCTGCGGCGAGCGGTATCAGCTCACTCAAAG
GCGGTAATACGGTTATCCACAGAATCAGGGGATAACGCAGGAAAGAACATGTGAGCAAAAGGCCAGCAAA
AGGCCAGGAACCGTAAAAAGGCCGCGTTGCTGGCGTTTTTCCATAGGCTCCGCCCCCCTGACGAGCATCA
CAAAAATCGACGCTCAAGTCAGAGGTGGCGAAACCCGACAGGACTATAAAGATACCAGGCGTTTCCCCCT
GGAAGCTCCCTCGTGCGCTCTCCTGTTCCGACCCTGCCGCTTACCGGATACCTGTCCGCCTTTCTCCCTT
CGGGAAGCGTGGCGCTTTCTCATAGCTCACGCTGTAGGTATCTCAGTTCGGTGTAGGTCGTTCGCTCCAA
GCTGGGCTGTGTGCACGAACCCCCCGTTCAGCCCGACCGCTGCGCCTTATCCGGTAACTATCGTCTTGAG
TCCAACCCGGTAAGACACGACTTATCGCCACTGGCAGCAGCCACTGGTAACAGGATTAGCAGAGCGAGGT
ATGTAGGCGGTGCTACAGAGTTCTTGAAGTGGTGGCCTAACTACGGCTACACTAGAAGAACAGTATTTGG
TATCTGCGCTCTGCTGAAGCCAGTTACCTTCGGAAAAAGAGTTGGTAGCTCTTGATCCGGCAAACAAACC
ACCGCTGGTAGCGGTGGTTTTTTTGTTTGCAAGCAGCAGATTACGCGCAGAAAAAAAGGATCTCAAGAAG
ATCCTTTGATCTTTTCTACGGGGTCTGACGCTCAGTGGAACGAAAACTCACGTTAAGGGATTTTGGTCAT
GAGATTATCAAAAAGGATCTTCACCTAGATCCTTTTAAATTAAAAATGAAGTTTTAAATCAATCTAAAGT
ATATATGAGTAAACTTGGTCTGACAGTTACCAATGCTTAATCAGTGAGGCACCTATCTCAGCGATCTGTC
TATTTCGTTCATCCATAGTTGCCTGACTCCCCGTCGTGTAGATAACTACGATACGGGAGGGCTTACCATC
TGGCCCCAGTGCTGCAATGATACCGCGAGACCCACGCTCACCGGCTCCAGATTTATCAGCAATAAACCAG
CCAGCCGGAAGGGCCGAGCGCAGAAGTGGTCCTGCAACTTTATCCGCCTCCATCCAGTCTATTAATTGTT
GCCGGGAAGCTAGAGTAAGTAGTTCGCCAGTTAATAGTTTGCGCAACGTTGTTGCCATTGCTACAGGCAT
CGTGGTGTCACGCTCGTCGTTTGGTATGGCTTCATTCAGCTCCGGTTCCCAACGATCAAGGCGAGTTACA
TGATCCCCCATGTTGTGCAAAAAAGCGGTTAGCTCCTTCGGTCCTCCGATCGTTGTCAGAAGTAAGTTGG
CCGCAGTGTTATCACTCATGGTTATGGCAGCACTGCATAATTCTCTTACTGTCATGCCATCCGTAAGATG
CTTTTCTGTGACTGGTGAGTACTCAACCAAGTCATTCTGAGAATAGTGTATGCGGCGACCGAGTTGCTCT
TGCCCGGCGTCAATACGGGATAATACCGCGCCACATAGCAGAACTTTAAAAGTGCTCATCATTGGAAAAC
GTTCTTCGGGGCGAAAACTCTCAAGGATCTTACCGCTGTTGAGATCCAGTTCGATGTAACCCACTCGTGC
ACCCAACTGATCTTCAGCATCTTTTACTTTCACCAGCGTTTCTGGGTGAGCAAAAACAGGAAGGCAAAAT
GCCGCAAAAAAGGGAATAAGGGCGACACGGAAATGTTGAATACTCATACTCTTCCTTTTTCAATATTATT
GAAGCATTTATCAGGGTTATTGTCTCATGAGCGGATACATATTTGAATGTATTTAGAAAAATAAACAAAT
AGGGGTTCCGCGCACATTTCCCCGAAAAGTGCCACCTGACGTCGACGGATCGGGAGATCGATCTCCCGAT
CCCCTAGGGTCGACTCTCAGTACAATCTGCTCTGATGCCGCATAGTTAAGCCAGTATCTGCTCCCTGCTT
GTGTGTTGGAGGTCGCTGAGTAGTGCGCGAGCAAAATTTAAGCTACAACAAGGCAAGGCTTGACCGACAA
TTGCATGAAGAATCTGCTTAGGGTTAGGCGTTTTGCGCTGCTTCGCGATGTACGGGCCAGATATACGCGT
TGACATTGATTATTGACTAGTTATTAATAGTAATCAATTACGGGGTCATTAGTTCATAGCCCATATATGG
AGTTCCGCGTTACATAACTTACGGTAAATGGCCCGCCTGGCTGACCGCCCAACGACCCCCGCCCATTGAC
GTCAATAATGACGTATGTTCCCATAGTAACGCCAATAGGGACTTTCCATTGACGTCAATGGGTGGAGTAT
TTACGGTAAACTGCCCACTTGGCAGTACATCAAGTGTATCATATGCCAAGTACGCCCCCTATTGACGTCA
ATGACGGTAAATGGCCCGCCTGGCATTATGCCCAGTACATGACCTTATGGGACTTTCCTACTTGGCAGTA
CATCTACGTATTAGTCATCGCTATTACCATGGTGATGCGGTTTTGGCAGTACATCAATGGGCGTGGATAG
CGGTTTGACTCACGGGGATTTCCAAGTCTCCACCCCATTGACGTCAATGGGAGTTTGTTTTGGCACCAAA
ATCAACGGGACTTTCCAAAATGTCGTAACAACTCCGCCCCATTGACGCAAATGGGCGGTAGGCGTGTACG
GTGGGAGGTCTATATAAGCAGAGCTGGTTTAGTGAACCGTCAGATCCGCTAGAGATCCGCGGCCGCTAAT
ACGACTCACTATAGGGAGAGCCGCCACCATGGACAAGAAGTACAGCATCGGCCTGGACATCGGCACCAAC
TCTGTGGGCTGGGCCGTGATCACCGACGAGTACAAGGTGCCCAGCAAGAAATTCAAGGTGCTGGGCAACA
CCGACCGGCACAGCATCAAGAAGAACCTGATCGGAGCCCTGCTGTTCGACAGCGGCGAAACAGCCGAGGC
CACCCGGCTGAAGAGAACCGCCAGAAGAAGATACACCAGACGGAAGAACCGGATCTGCTATCTGCAAGAG
ATCTTCAGCAACGAGATGGCCAAGGTGGACGACAGCTTCTTCCACAGACTGGAAGAGTCCTTCCTGGTGG
AAGAGGATAAGAAGCACGAGCGGCACCCCATCTTCGGCAACATCGTGGACGAGGTGGCCTACCACGAGAA
GTACCCCACCATCTACCACCTGAGAAAGAAACTGGTGGACAGCACCGACAAGGCCGACCTGCGGCTGATC
TATCTGGCCCTGGCCCACATGATCAAGTTCCGGGGCCACTTCCTGATCGAGGGCGACCTGAACCCCGACA
ACAGCGACGTGGACAAGCTGTTCATCCAGCTGGTGCAGACCTACAACCAGCTGTTCGAGGAAAACCCCAT
CAACGCCAGCGGCGTGGACGCCAAGGCCATCCTGTCTGCCAGACTGAGCAAGAGCAGACGGCTGGAAAAT
CTGATCGCCCAGCTGCCCGGCGAGAAGAAGAATGGCCTGTTCGGAAACCTGATTGCCCTGAGCCTGGGCC
TGACCCCCAACTTCAAGAGCAACTTCGACCTGGCCGAGGATGCCAAACTGCAGCTGAGCAAGGACACCTA
CGACGACGACCTGGACAACCTGCTGGCCCAGATCGGCGACCAGTACGCCGACCTGTTTCTGGCCGCCAAG
AACCTGTCCGACGCCATCCTGCTGAGCGACATCCTGAGAGTGAACACCGAGATCACCAAGGCCCCCCTGA
GCGCCTCTATGATCAAGAGATACGACGAGCACCACCAGGACCTGACCCTGCTGAAAGCTCTCGTGCGGCA
GCAGCTGCCTGAGAAGTACAAAGAGATTTTCTTCGACCAGAGCAAGAACGGCTACGCCGGCTACATTGAC
GGCGGAGCCAGCCAGGAAGAGTTCTACAAGTTCATCAAGCCCATCCTGGAAAAGATGGACGGCACCGAGG
AACTGCTCGTGAAGCTGAACAGAGAGGACCTGCTGCGGAAGCAGCGGACCTTCGACAACGGCAGCATCCC
CCACCAGATCCACCTGGGAGAGCTGCACGCCATTCTGCGGCGGCAGGAAGATTTTTACCCATTCCTGAAG
GACAACCGGGAAAAGATCGAGAAGATCCTGACCTTCCGCATCCCCTACTACGTGGGCCCTCTGGCCAGGG
GAAACAGCAGATTCGCCTGGATGACCAGAAAGAGCGAGGAAACCATCACCCCCTGGAACTTCGAGGAAGT
GGTGGACAAGGGCGCTTCCGCCCAGAGCTTCATCGAGCGGATGACCAACTTCGATAAGAACCTGCCCAAC
GAGAAGGTGCTGCCCAAGCACAGCCTGCTGTACGAGTACTTCACCGTGTATAACGAGCTGACCAAAGTGA
AATACGTGACCGAGGGAATGAGAAAGCCCGCCTTCCTGAGCGGCGAGCAGAAAAAGGCCATCGTGGACCT
GCTGTTCAAGACCAACCGGAAAGTGACCGTGAAGCAGCTGAAAGAGGACTACTTCAAGAAAATCGAGTGC
TTCGACTCCGTGGAAATCTCCGGCGTGGAAGATCGGTTCAACGCCTCCCTGGGCACATACCACGATCTGC
TGAAAATTATCAAGGACAAGGACTTCCTGGACAATGAGGAAAACGAGGACATTCTGGAAGATATCGTGCT
GACCCTGACACTGTTTGAGGACAGAGAGATGATCGAGGAACGGCTGAAAACCTATGCCCACCTGTTCGAC
GACAAAGTGATGAAGCAGCTGAAGCGGCGGAGATACACCGGCTGGGGCAGGCTGAGCCGGAAGCTGATCA
ACGGCATCCGGGACAAGCAGTCCGGCAAGACAATCCTGGATTTCCTGAAGTCCGACGGCTTCGCCAACAG
AAACTTCATGCAGCTGATCCACGACGACAGCCTGACCTTTAAAGAGGACATCCAGAAAGCCCAGGTGTCC
GGCCAGGGCGATAGCCTGCACGAGCACATTGCCAATCTGGCCGGCAGCCCCGCCATTAAGAAGGGCATCC
TGCAGACAGTGAAGGTGGTGGACGAGCTCGTGAAAGTGATGGGCCGGCACAAGCCCGAGAACATCGTGAT
CGAAATGGCCAGAGAGAACCAGACCACCCAGAAGGGACAGAAGAACAGCCGCGAGAGAATGAAGCGGATC
GAAGAGGGCATCAAAGAGCTGGGCAGCCAGATCCTGAAAGAACACCCCGTGGAAAACACCCAGCTGCAGA
ACGAGAAGCTGTACCTGTACTACCTGCAGAATGGGCGGGATATGTACGTGGACCAGGAACTGGACATCAA
CCGGCTGTCCGACTACGATGTGGACCATATCGTGCCTCAGAGCTTTCTGAAGGACGACTCCATCGACAAC
AAGGTGCTGACCAGAAGCGACAAGAACCGGGGCAAGAGCGACAACGTGCCCTCCGAAGAGGTCGTGAAGA
AGATGAAGAACTACTGGCGGCAGCTGCTGAACGCCAAGCTGATTACCCAGAGAAAGTTCGACAATCTGAC
CAAGGCCGAGAGAGGCGGCCTGAGCGAACTGGATAAGGCCGGCTTCATCAAGAGACAGCTGGTGGAAACC
CGGCAGATCACAAAGCACGTGGCACAGATCCTGGACTCCCGGATGAACACTAAGTACGACGAGAATGACA
AGCTGATCCGGGAAGTGAAAGTGATCACCCTGAAGTCCAAGCTGGTGTCCGATTTCCGGAAGGATTTCCA
GTTTTACAAAGTGCGCGAGATCAACAACTACCACCACGCCCACGACGCCTACCTGAACGCCGTCGTGGGA
ACCGCCCTGATCAAAAAGTACCCTAAGCTGGAAAGCGAGTTCGTGTACGGCGACTACAAGGTGTACGACG
TGCGGAAGATGATCGCCAAGAGCGAGCAGGAAATCGGCAAGGCTACCGCCAAGTACTTCTTCTACAGCAA
CATCATGAACTTTTTCAAGACCGAGATTACCCTGGCCAACGGCGAGATCCGGAAGCGGCCTCTGATCGAG
ACAAACGGCGAAACCGGGGAGATCGTGTGGGATAAGGGCCGGGATTTTGCCACCGTGCGGAAAGTGCTGA
GCATGCCCCAAGTGAATATCGTGAAAAAGACCGAGGTGCAGACAGGCGGCTTCAGCAAAGAGTCTATCCT
GCCCAAGAGGAACAGCGATAAGCTGATCGCCAGAAAGAAGGACTGGGACCCTAAGAAGTACGGCGGCTTC
ATGAGACCCACCGTGGCCTATTCTGTGCTGGTGGTGGCCAAAGTGGAAAAGGGCAAGTCCAAGAAACTGA
AGAGTGTGAAAGAGCTGCTGGGGATCACCATCATGGAAAGAAGCAGCTTCGAGAAGAATCCCATCGACTT
TCTGGAAGCCAAGGGCTACAAAGAAGTGAAAAAGGACCTGATCATCAAGCTGCCTAAGTACTCCCTGTTC
GAGCTGGAAAACGGCCGGAAGAGAATGCTGGCCTCTGCCAGATGCCTGCAGAAGGGAAACGAACTGGCCC
TGCCCTCCAAATATGTGAACTTCCTGTACCTGGCCAGCCACTATGAGAAGCTGAAGGGCTCCCCCGAGGA
TAATGAGCAGAAACAGCTGTTTGTGGAACAGCACAAGCACTACCTGGACGAGATCATCGAGCAGATCAGC
GAGTTCTCCAAGAGAGTGATCCTGGCCGACGCTAATCTGGACAAAGTGCTGTCCGCCTACAACAAGCACC
GGGATAAGCCCATCAGAGAGCAGGCCGAGAATATCATCCACCTGTTTACCCTGACCAATCTGGGAGCCCC
TGCCGCCTTCAAGTACTTTGACACCACCATCGACCGGAAGCAGTACAGAAGCACCAAAGAGGTGCTGGAC
GCCACCCTGATCCACCAGAGCATCACCGGCCTGTACGAGACACGGATCGACCTGTCTCAGCTGGGAGGCG
ACGGATCCGGCGGAGGCGGAAGCGGGAAAAGAACCGCCGACGGCAGCGAATTCGAGCCCAAGAAGAAGAG
GAAAGTCTCGAGCGGAGGCGACTACAAAGACCATGACGGTGATTATAAAGATCATGACATCGATTACAAG
GATGACGATGACAAGGGAGGCGGTGGAAGCGGCGCAACAAACTTCTCTCTGCTGAAACAAGCCGGAGATG
TCGAAGAGAATCCTGGACCGATGGTGAGCAAGGGCGAGGAGCTGTTCACCGGGGTGGTGCCCATCCTGGT
CGAGCTGGACGGCGACGTAAACGGCCACAAGTTCAGCGTGTCCGGCGAGGGCGAGGGCGATGCCACCTAC
GGCAAGCTGACCCTGAAGTTCATCTGCACCACCGGCAAGCTGCCCGTGCCCTGGCCCACCCTCGTGACCA
CCCTGACCTACGGCGTGCAGTGCTTCAGCCGCTACCCCGACCACATGAAGCAGCACGACTTCTTCAAGTC
CGCCATGCCCGAAGGCTACGTCCAGGAGCGCACCATCTTCTTCAAGGACGACGGCAACTACAAGACCCGC
GCCGAGGTGAAGTTCGAGGGCGACACCCTGGTGAACCGCATCGAGCTGAAGGGCATCGACTTCAAGGAGG
ACGGCAACATCCTGGGGCACAAGCTGGAGTACAACTACAACAGCCACAACGTCTATATCATGGCCGACAA
GCAGAAGAACGGCATCAAGGTGAACTTCAAGATCCGCCACAACATCGAGGACGGCAGCGTGCAGCTCGCC
GACCACTACCAGCAGAACACCCCCATCGGCGACGGCCCCGTGCTGCTGCCCGACAACCACTACCTGAGCA
CCCAGTCCGCCCTGAGCAAAGACCCCAACGAGAAGCGCGATCACATGGTCCTGCTGGAGTTCGTGACCGC
CGCCGGGATCACTCTCGGCATGGACGAGCTGTACAAGTGACCGGTCATCATCACCATCACCATTGAGTTT
AAACCCGCTGATCAGCCTCGACTGTGCCTTCTAGTTGCCAGCCATCTGTTGTTTGCCCCTCCCCCGTGCC
TTCCTTGACCCTGGAAGGTGCCACTCCCACTGTCCTTTCCTAATAAAATGAGGAAATTGCATCGCATTGT
CTGAGTAGGTGTCATTCTATTCTGGGGGGTGGGGTGGGGCAGGACAGCAAGGGGGAGGATTGGGAAGACA
ATAGCAGGCATGCTGGGGATGCGGTGGGCTCTATGGCTTCTGAGGCGGAAAGAACCAGCTGGGGCTCGAT
ACCGTCGACCTCTAGCTAGAGCTTGGCGTAATCATGGTCATAGCTGTTTCCTGTGTGAAATTGTTATCCG
CTCACAATTCCACACAACATACGAGCCGGAAGCATAAAGTGTAAAGCCTAGGGTGCCTAATGAGTGAGCT
AACTCACATTAATTGCGTTGCGCTCACTGCCCGCTTTCCAGTCGGGAAACC
Features (pLannotate 1.2.2; 18 found; start..end, strand, type, name):
    248..836     -  rep_origin     ori: high-copy-number ColE1/pMB1/pBR322/pUC origin of replication
   1007..1867    -  CDS            AmpR: β-lactamase; bla; confers resistance to ampicillin, carbenicillin, and related antibiotics
   1868..1972    -  promoter       AmpR promoter: bla
   2043..2087    -  misc_feature   bom (fragment): basis of mobility region from pBR322
   2242..2621    +  enhancer       CMV enhancer: human cytomegalovirus immediate early enhancer
   2622..2825    +  promoter       CMV promoter: human cytomegalovirus (CMV) immediate early promoter
   2867..2885    +  promoter       T7 promoter: promoter for bacteriophage T7 RNA polymerase
   2899..4617    +  CDS            Cas9(N): N-terminal portion of Streptococcus pyogenes Cas9 (Zetsche et al., 2015)
   4504..7002    +  CDS            Cas9(C): C-terminal portion of Streptococcus pyogenes Cas9 (Zetsche et al., 2015)
   7090..7155    +  CDS            3xFLAG: three tandem FLAG® epitope tags, followed by an enterokinase cleavage site
   7231..7947    +  CDS            EGFP: EGFP is a basic (constitutively fluorescent) green fluorescent protein published in 1996, derived from Aequorea victoria. It is reported to be a rapidly-maturing weak dimer with moderate acid sensitivity.
   8002..8226    +  polyA_signal   bGH poly(A) signal: bovine growth hormone polyadenylation signal
   8230..8251    +  promoter       SV40 promoter (fragment): SV40 enhancer and early promoter
   8256..8272    +  misc_feature   MCS (fragment): pBluescript multiple cloning site
   8321..8337    -  protein_bind   lac operator: The lac repressor binds to the lac operator to inhibit transcription in E. coli. This inhibition can be relieved by adding lactose or isopropyl-β-D-thiogalactopyranoside (IPTG). lac repressor encoded by lacI
   8345..8375    -  promoter       lac promoter: promoter for the E. coli lac operon
   8390..8411    -  protein_bind   CAP binding site: CAP binding activates transcription in the presence of cAMP. E. coli catabolite activator protein
   8424..65      -  CDS            lacI (fragment) (across the origin): lac repressor; lacI; The lac repressor binds to the lac operator to inhibit transcription in E. coli. This inhibition can be relieved by adding lactose or isopropyl-β-D-thiogalactopyranoside (IPTG).
