[The description below was written by a language model from this plasmid's Addgene catalogue record and pLannotate feature annotations shown in this document.]
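Description:
pCMV-T7-SpCas9(MRRCQR)-P2A-EGFP (RAS2823) is an 8,451 nt mammalian expression and CRISPR plasmid built on the pCMV-T7-SpCas9-P2A-EGFP (RTW3027) backbone. It is propagated in E. coli as a high-copy plasmid through a ColE1/pUC-type origin and selected with ampicillin via the β-lactamase gene and its native promoter. The remaining bacterial elements in the feature table (lac promoter and operator, CAP site, and fragments of lacI, bom, an SV40 promoter and a pBluescript MCS) are backbone remnants rather than functional parts of the payload.

The payload is a human codon-optimized Streptococcus pyogenes Cas9 nuclease carrying six substitutions (D1135M, S1136R, G1218R, E1219C, R1335Q, T1337R), abbreviated MRRCQR. The associated publication concerns custom Cas9 PAM variants made by scalable engineering and machine learning, but the record does not state which PAM this variant prefers. The annotation tool splits the Cas9 coding region into overlapping N- and C-terminal matches, which together represent one continuous open reading frame. At its C terminus the nuclease is fused to a bipartite nuclear localization signal (BPNLS) and a 3xFLAG epitope, followed by a P2A ribosome-skipping peptide and EGFP. Cas9 and EGFP are therefore produced as separate proteins from one transcript, and green fluorescence marks transfected, expressing cells. The BPNLS and P2A are listed in the catalogue fields but were not individually annotated in the feature table. Transcription is driven by the CMV enhancer and promoter in human cells and terminated by a bGH polyadenylation signal. A T7 promoter placed just upstream of the coding sequence additionally allows in vitro transcription. No guide RNA cassette is annotated, so a guide would have to be supplied separately for genome editing experiments.
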