Addgene plasmid #223072: pCMV-T7-SpCas9(MRRCQR)-P2A-EGFP (RAS2823)
Purpose: pCMV and pT7 Human expression plasmid for SpCas9 enzyme with MRRCQR amino acids at positions 1135,1136,1218,1219,1335,T1337 with C-term BPNLS-P2A-EGFP
Depositing lab: Benjamin Kleinstiver. Depositing organization: Massachusetts General Hospital. Publication: Custom CRISPR-Cas9 PAM variants via scalable engineering and machine learning. Silverstein RA, Kim N, Kroell AS, Walton RT, Delano J, Butcher RM, Pacesa M, Smith BK, Christie KA, Ha LL, Meis RJ, Clark AB, Spinner AD, Lazzarotto CR, Li Y, Matsubara A, Urbina EO, Dahl GA, Correia BE, Marks DS, Tsai SQ, Pinello L, De Ravin SS, Liu Q, Kleinstiver BP. Nature. 2025 Apr 22. doi: 10.1038/s41586-025-09021-y. PubMed 40262634.
Backbone
  Vector backbone: pCMV-T7-SpCas9-P2A-EGFP (RTW3027)
  Backbone manufacturer: Benjamin Kleinstiver, Addgene plasmid #139987
  Vector type: Mammalian Expression, CRISPR
Growth in bacteria
  Bacterial resistance: Ampicillin, 100 μg/mL
  Growth temperature: 37°C
  Growth strain: DH5alpha
  Copy number: High Copy
Gene/Insert
  Gene/Insert name: human codon optimized nuclease SpCas9(MRRCQR)-P2A-EGFP (alt names: RAS2823; SpCas9(MRRCQR))
  Species: Synthetic
  Mutation: SpCas9(MRRCQR)=D1135M, S1136R, G1218R, E1219C, R1335Q, T1337R
  Promoter: CMV and T7
  Tag / fusion protein: BPNLS-3xFLAG-P2A-EGFP (C terminal on insert)
  Cloning method: Gibson Cloning
  Sequencing primers: 5′ oBK6928-CCAAGTCTCCACCCCATTGACG; 3′ oBK219-GGGAGTGGCACCTTCCAGGGTC
Terms and licenses: Academic/Nonprofit Terms; Industry Terms: Not Available to Industry
How to cite: pCMV-T7-SpCas9(MRRCQR)-P2A-EGFP (RAS2823) was a gift from Benjamin Kleinstiver (Addgene plasmid # 223072 ; http://n2t.net/addgene:223072 ; RRID:Addgene_223072)
